>Addgene plasmid #43984 | pCoofy8 | depositor full sequence | sequence record 59486 | pCoofy8 sequence 6625 bps
TGGCGAATGGG
[124 nt withheld, positions 12-135]
C
[91 nt withheld, positions 137-227]
A
[49 nt withheld, positions 229-277]
CCTTTGACGTTGGAGTCCACGTTCTTT
[37 nt withheld, positions 305-341]
ACCCTATCTCGGTCTATTCTTTTGATTTATAAGGGATTTTGCCGATTTCGGCCTATTGGTTAAAAAATGA
GCTGATTTAACAAAAATTTAACGCGAATTTTAACAAAATATTAACGTTTACAATTTCAGGTGGCACTTTT
CGGGGAAATGTGCGCGGAACCCCTATTTGTTTATTTTTCTAAATACATTCAAATATGTATCCGCTCATGA
ATTAATTCTTAGAAAAACTCATCGAGCATCAAATGAAACTGCAATTTATTCATATCAGGATTATCAATAC
CATATTTTTGAAAAAGCCGTTTCTGTAATGAAGGAGAAAACTCACCGAGGCAGTTCCATAGGATGGCAAG
ATCCTGGTATCGGTCTGCGATTCCGACTCGTCCAACATCAATACAACCTATTAATTTCCCCTCGTCAAAA
ATAAGGTTATCAAGTGAGAAATCACCATGAGTGACGACTGAATCCGGTGAGAATGGCAAAAGTTTATGCA
TTTCTTTCCAGACTTGTTCAACAGGCCAGCCATTACGCTCGTCATCAAAATCACTCGCATCAACCAAACC
GTTATTCATTCGTGATTGCGCCTGAGCGAGACGAAATACGCGATCGCTGTTAAAAGGACAATTACAAACA
GGAATCGAATGCAACCGGCGCAGGAACACTGCCAGCGCATCAACAATATTTTCACCTGAATCAGGATATT
CTTCTAATACCTGGAATGCTGTTTTCCCGGGGATCGCAGTGGTGAGTAACCATGCATCATCAGGAGTACG
GATAAAATGCTTGATGGTCGGAAGAGGCATAAATTCCGTCAGCCAGTTTAGTCTGACCATCTCATCTGTA
ACATCATTGGCAACGCTACCTTTGCCATGTTTCAGAAACAACTCTGGCGCATCGGGCTTCCCATACAATC
GATAGATTGTCGCACCTGATTGCCCGACATTATCGCGAGCCCATTTATACCCATATAAATCAGCATCCAT
GTTGGAATTTAATCGCGGCCTAGAGCAAGACGTTTCCCGTTGAATATGGCTCATAACACCCCTTGTATTA
CTGTTTATGTAAGCAGACAGTTTTATTGTTCATGACCAAAATCCCTTAACGTGAGTTTTCGTTCCACTGA
GCGTCAGACCCCGTAGAAAAGATCAAAGGATCTTCTTGAGATCCTTTTTTTCTGCGCGTAATCTGCTGCT
TGCAAACAAAAAAACCACCGCTACCAGCGGTGGTTTGTTTGCCGGATCAAGAGCTACCAACTCTTTTTCC
GAAGGTAACTGGCTTCAGCAGAGCGCAGATACCAAATACTGTCCTTCTAGTGTAGCCGTAGTTAGGCCAC
CACTTCAAGAACTCTGTAGCACCGCCTACATACCTCGCTCTGCTAATCCTGTTACCAGTGGCTGCTGCCA
GTGGCGATAAGTCGTGTCTTACCGGGTTGGACTCAAGACGATAGTTACCGGATAAGGCGCAGCGGTCGGG
CTGAACGGGGGGTTCGTGCACACAGCCCAGCTTGGAGCGAACGACCTACACCGAACTGAGATACCTACAG
CGTGAGCTATGAGAAAGCGCCACGCTTCCCGAAGGGAGAAAGGCGGACAGGTATCCGGTAAGCGGCAGGG
TCGGAACAGGAGAGCGCACGAGGGAGCTTCCAGGGGGAAACGCCTGGTATCTTTATAGTCCTGTCGGGTT
TCGCCACCTCTGACTTGAGCGTCGATTTTTGTGATGCTCGTCAGGGGGGCGGAGCCTATGGAAAAACGCC
AGCAACGCGGCCTTTTTACGGTTCCTGGCCTTTTGCTGGCCTTTTGCTCACATGTTCTTTCCTGCGTTAT
CCCCTGATTCTGTGGATAACCGTATTACCGCCTTTGAGTGAGCTGATACCGCTCGCCGCAGCCGAACGAC
CGAGCGCAGCGAGTCAGTGAGCGAGGAAGCGGAAGAGCGCCTGATGCGGTATTTTCTCCTTACGCATCTG
TGCGGTATTTCACACCGCATATATGGTGCACTCTCAGTACAATCTGCTCTGATGCCGCATAGTTAAGCCA
GTATACACTCCGCTATCGCTACGTGACTGGGTCATGGCTGCGCCCCGACACCCGCCAACACCCGCTGACG
CGCCCTGACGGGCTTGTCTGCTCCCGGCATCCGCTTACAGACAAGCTGTGACCGTCTCCGGGAGCTGCAT
GTGTCAGAGGTTTTCACCGTCATCACCGAAACGCGCGAGGCAGCTGCGGTAAAGCTCATCAGCGTGGTCG
TGAAGCGATTCACAGATGTCTGCCTGTTCATCCGCGTCCAGCTCGTTGAGTTTCTCCAGAAGCGTTAATG
TCTGGCTTCTGATAAAGCGGGCCATGTTAAGGGCGGTTTTTTCCTGTTTGGTCACTGATGCCTCCGTGTA
AGGGGGATTTCTGTTCATGGGGGTAATGATACCGATGAAACGAGAGAGGATGCTCACGATACGGGTTACT
GATGATGAACATGCCCGGTTACTGGAACGTTGTGAGGGTAAACAACTGGCGGTATGGATGCGGCGGGACC
AGAGAAAAATCACTCAGGGTCAATGCCAGCGCTTCGTTAATACAGATGTAGGTGTTCCACAGGGTAGCCA
GCAGCATCCTGCGATGCAGATCCGGAACATAATGGTGCAGGGCGCTGACTTCCGCGTTTCCAGACTTTAC
GAAACACGGAAACCGAAGACCATTCATGTTGTTGCTCAGGTCGCAGACGTTTTGCAGCAGCAGTCGCTTC
ACGTTCGCTCGCGTATCGGTGATTCATTCTGCTAACCAGTAAGGCAACCCCGCCAGCCTAGCCGGGTCCT
CAACGACAGGAGCACGATCATGCGCACCCGTGGGGCCGCCATGCCGGCGATAATGGCCTGCTTCTCGCCG
AAACGTTTGGTGGCGGGACCAGTGACGAAGGCTTGAGCGAGGGCGTGCAAGATTCCGAATACCGCAAGCG
ACAGGCCGATCATCGTCGCGCTCCAGCGAAAGCGGTCCTCGCCGAAAATGACCCAGAGCGCTGCCGGCAC
CTGTCCTACGAGTTGCATGATAAAGAAGACAGTCATAAGTGCGGCGACGATAGTCATGCCCCGCGCCCAC
CGGAAGGAGCTGACTGGGTTGAAGGCTCTCAAGGGCATCGGTCGAGATCCCGGTGCCTAATGAGTGAGCT
AACTTACATTAATTGCGTTGCGCTCACTGCCCGCTTTCCAGTCGGGAAACCTGTCGTGCCAGCTGCATTA
ATGAATCGGCCAACGCGCGGGGAGAGGCGGTTTGCGTATTGGGCGCCAGGGTGGTTTTTCTTTTCACCAG
TGAGACGGGCAACAGCTGATTGCCCTTCACCGCCTGGCCCTGAGAGAGTTGCAGCAAGCGGTCCACGCTG
GTTTGCCCCAGCAGGCGAAAATCCTGTTTGATGGTGGTTAACGGCGGGATATAACATGAGCTGTCTTCGG
TATCGTCGTATCCCACTACCGAGATATCCGCACCAACGCGCAGCCCGGACTCGGTAATGGCGCGCATTGC
GCCCAGCGCCATCTGATCGTTGGCAACCAGCATCGCAGTGGGAACGATGCCCTCATTCAGCATTTGCATG
GTTTGTTGAAAACCGGACATGGCACTCCAGTCGCCTTCCCGTTCCGCTATCGGCTGAATTTGATTGCGAG
TGAGATATTTATGCCAGCCAGCCAGACGCAGACGCGCCGAGACAGAACTTAATGGGCCCGCTAACAGCGC
GATTTGCTGGTGACCCAATGCGACCAGATGCTCCACGCCCAGTCGCGTACCGTCTTCATGGGAGAAAATA
ATACTGTTGATGGGTGTCTGGTCAGAGACATCAAGAAATAACGCCGGAACATTAGTGCAGGCAGCTTCCA
CAGCAATGGCATCCTGGTCATCCAGCGGATAGTTAATGATCAGCCCACTGACGCGTTGCGCGAGAAGATT
GTGCACCGCCGCTTTACAGGCTTCGACGCCGCTTCGTTCTACCATCGACACCACCACGCTGGCACCCAGT
TGATCGGCGCGAGATTTAATCGCCGCGACAATTTGCGACGGCGCGTGCAGGGCCAGACTGGAGGTGGCAA
CGCCAATCAGCAACGACTGTTTGCCCGCCAGTTGTTGTGCCACGCGGTTGGGAATGTAATTCAGCTCCGC
CATCGCCGCTTCCACTTTTTCCCGCGTTTTCGCAGAAACGTGGCTGGCCTGGTTCACCACGCGGGAAACG
GTCTGATAAGAGACACCGGCATACTCTGCGACATCGTATAACGTTACTGGTTTCACATTCACCACCCTGA
ATTGACTCTCTTCCGGGCGCTATCATGCCATACCGCGAAAGGTTTTGCGCCATTCGATGGTGTCCGGGAT
CTCGACGCTCTCCCTTATGCGACTCCTGCATTAGGAAGCAGCCCAGTAGTAGGTTGAGGCCGTTGAGCAC
CGCCGCCGCAAGGAATGGTGCATGCAAGGAGATGGCGCCCAACAGTCCCCCGGCCACGGGGCCTGCCACC
ATACCCACGCCGAAACAAGCGCTCATGAGCCCGAAGTGGCGAGCCCGATCTTCCCCATCGGTGATGTCGG
CGATATAGGCGCCAGCAACCGCACCTGTGGCGCCGGTGATGCCGGCCACGATGCGTCCGGCGTAGAGGAT
CGAGATCTCGATCCCGCGAAATTAATACGACTCACTATAGGGGAATTGTGAGCGGATAACAATTCCCCTC
TAGATTAGAAGGAGATATACCATGGGGAGCGCTATGGCAGAAATCGGTACTGGCTTTCCATTCGACCCCC
ATTATGTGGAAGTCCTGGGCGAGCGCATGCACTACGTCGATGTTGGTCCGCGCGATGGCACCCCTGTGCT
GTTCCTGCACGGTAACCCGACCTCCTCCTACGTGTGGCGCAACATCATCCCGCATGTTGCACCGACCCAT
CGCTGCATTGCTCCAGACCTGATCGGTATGGGCAAATCCGACAAACCAGACCTGGGTTATTTCTTCGACG
ACCACGTCCGCTTCATGGATGCCTTCATCGAAGCCCTGGGTCTGGAAGAGGTCGTCCTGGTCATTCACGA
CTGGGGCTCCGCTCTGGGTTTCCACTGGGCCAAGCGCAATCCAGAGCGCGTCAAAGGTATTGCATTTATG
GAGTTCATCCGCCCTATCCCGACCTGGGACGAATGGCCAGAATTTGCCCGCGAGACCTTCCAGGCCTTCC
GCACCACCGACGTCGGCCGCAAGCTGATCATCGATCAGAACGTTTTTATCGAGGGTACGCTGCCGATGGG
TGTCGTCCGCCCGCTGACTGAAGTCGAGATGGACCATTACCGCGAGCCGTTCCTGAATCCTGTTGACCGC
GAGCCACTGTGGCGCTTCCCAAACGAGCTGCCAATCGCCGGTGAGCCAGCGAACATCGTCGCGCTGGTCG
AAGAATACATGGACTGGCTGCACCAGTCCCCTGTCCCGAAGCTGCTGTTCTGGGGCACCCCAGGCGTTCT
GATCCCACCGGCCGAAGCCGCTCGCCTGGCCAAAAGCCTGCCTAACTGCAAGGCTGTGGACATCGGCCCG
GGTCTGAATCTGCTGCAAGAAGACAACCCGGACCTGATCGGCAGCGAGATCGCGCGCTGGCTGTCGACGC
TCGAGATTTCCGGCGAGCCAACCACTGAGGATCTGTACTTTACCGCGGGTCTGGAAGTTCTGTTCCAGGG
GCCCATGGACTAATGAGGTACCGGATCCGAATTCGAGCTCCGTCGACAAGCTTGATATCGAATTCCTGCA
GCCCAAACTGCAGTTGACAACATAAAAACTTTGTGTTATACTTGTAACGTAAGGAGGTAATGATTCAGTT
TAAGGTTTACACCTATAAAAGAGAGAGCCGTTATCGTCTGTTTGTGGATGTACAGAGTGATATTATTGAC
ACGCCCGGGCGACGGATGGTGATCCCCCTGGCCAGTGCACGTCTGCTGTCAGATAAAGTCTCCCGTGAAC
TTTACCCGGTGGTGCATATCGGGGATGAAAGCTGGCGCATGATGACCACCGATATGGCCAGTGTGCCGGT
CTCCGTTATCGGGGAAGAAGTGGCTGATCTCAGCCACCGCGAAAATGACATCAAAAACGCCATTAACCTG
ATGTTCTGGGGAATATAAGCTTGCGGCCGCACTCGAGCACCACCACCACCACCACTGAGATCCGGCTGCT
AACAAAGCCCGAAAGGAAGCTGAGTTGGCTGCTGCCACCGCTGAGCAATAACTAGCATAACCCCTTGGGG
CCTCTAAACGGGTCTTGAGGGGTTTTTTGCTGAAAGGAGGAACTATATCCGGAT
Features (pLannotate 1.2.2; 20 found; start..end, strand, type, name):
     12..467     +  rep_origin     f1 ori (sequence partly withheld): f1 bacteriophage origin of replication; arrow indicates direction of (+) strand synthesis
    494..551     +  promoter       AmpR promoter (fragment): bla
    560..1375    -  CDS            KanR: aminoglycoside phosphotransferase; aph(3')-Ia; confers resistance to kanamycin in bacteria or G418 (Geneticin®) in eukaryotes
   1497..2085    +  rep_origin     ori: high-copy-number ColE1/pMB1/pBR322/pUC origin of replication
   2271..2413    -  misc_feature   bom: basis of mobility region from pBR322
   2515..2706    -  CDS            rop: Rop protein, which maintains plasmids at low copy number; rop
   2723..3103    +  CDS            YPB1_ECOLX: Protein predicted: Swiss-Prot protein existence level 4. From Escherichia coli.
   3175..3466    -  CDS            TcR (fragment): tetracycline efflux protein; tet; confers resistance to tetracycline
   3481..3502    -  protein_bind   CAP binding site: CAP binding activates transcription in the presence of cAMP. E. coli catabolite activator protein
   3515..4597    -  CDS            lacI: lac repressor; lacI; The lac repressor binds to the lac operator to inhibit transcription in E. coli. This inhibition can be relieved by adding lactose or isopropyl-β-D-thiogalactopyranoside (IPTG).
   4598..4675    -  promoter       lacI promoter: lacI
   4683..4962    -  CDS            TcR (fragment): tetracycline efflux protein; tet; confers resistance to tetracycline
   4984..5002    +  promoter       T7 promoter: promoter for bacteriophage T7 RNA polymerase
   5003..5027    +  protein_bind   lac operator: The lac repressor binds to the lac operator to inhibit transcription in E. coli. This inhibition can be relieved by adding lactose or isopropyl-β-D-thiogalactopyranoside (IPTG). lac repressor encoded by lacI
   5065..5955    +  CDS            HaloTag®: modified bacterial dehalogenase that forms covalent bonds with chloroalkane derivatives
   6054..6085    -  misc_feature   MCS (fragment): pBluescript multiple cloning site
   6147..6449    +  CDS            ccdB: CcdB, a bacterial toxin that poisons DNA gyrase; ccdB; Plasmids containing the ccdB gene cannot be propagated in standard E. coli strains.
   6469..6486    +  CDS            9xHis (fragment): 9xHis affinity tag
   6496..6545    +  CDS            SET1 (fragment): solubility-enhancement tag derived from T7 phage gene 10B
   6553..6600    +  terminator     T7 terminator: transcription terminator for bacteriophage T7 RNA polymerase
