[The description below was written by a language model from this plasmid's Addgene catalogue record and pLannotate feature annotations shown in this document.]
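Description:
pCoofy8 is an empty bacterial expression backbone of 6,625 bp, derived from the pET/pETM14 vector family and designed for parallel, ligation-independent cloning of open reading frames as N-terminal HaloTag fusions. It replicates in E. coli from a ColE1/pBR322-type origin accompanied by the bom region and the rop gene, consistent with its listing as a low-copy plasmid, and it is selected with kanamycin through an aminoglycoside phosphotransferase gene. An f1 phage origin is also present, and short tetracycline-resistance fragments flanking the lacI region are remnants of the pBR322 ancestry rather than functional markers.

The expression cassette consists of a T7 promoter immediately followed by a lac operator, with a plasmid-borne lacI gene supplying repressor. Transcription therefore depends on T7 RNA polymerase in the host and is inducible with IPTG. Downstream lies the HaloTag coding sequence, a modified dehalogenase that bonds covalently to chloroalkane ligands and can serve for capture, immobilisation or labelling of the fusion partner. This is followed by a ccdB cassette, listed as the modification made to the backbone, and then a T7 terminator. ccdB encodes a gyrase poison, so the uncut vector can only be maintained in a resistant strain such as DB3.1. Replacing ccdB with a gene of interest allows growth in standard strains, which eliminates parental background during cloning. The annotation also detects a short His-tag fragment and a fragment of a T7 gene 10-derived sequence between ccdB and the terminator. The record does not say whether these are read in frame with an inserted gene.
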