Addgene plasmid #43984: pCoofy8
Purpose: (Empty Backbone)
Depositing lab: Sabine Suppmann. Depositing organization: Max Planck Institute of Biochemistry. Publication: A new method to customize protein expression vectors for fast, efficient and background free parallel cloning. Scholz J, Besir H, Strasser C, Suppmann S. BMC Biotechnol. 2013 Feb 14;13(1):12. 10.1186/1472-6750-13-12 PubMed 23410102.
Backbone
  Vector backbone: pET, pETM14
  Backbone manufacturer: Novagen, EMBL
  Backbone size (bp): 6625
  Modifications to backbone: Insertion of Llp-ccdB
  Vector type: Bacterial Expression
  Promoter: T7
  Tag / fusion protein: Halo (N terminal on backbone)
Growth in bacteria
  Bacterial resistance: Kanamycin, 50 μg/mL
  Growth temperature: 37°C
  Growth strain: DB3.1
  Growth instructions: ccdB Survival cells are NOT suitable for the unmodified plasmid containing the ccdB gene. The plasmid is provided in the recommended DB3.1 strain.
  Copy number: Low Copy
Gene/Insert
  Cloning method: Ligation Independent Cloning
  Sequencing primers: 5′ 5' CTGGCTGTCGACGCTCGAG 3'; 3′ 5' GCTAGTTATTGCTCAGCGG 3'
Resource information
  A portion of this plasmid was derived from a plasmid made by: EMBL
Terms and licenses: Academic/Nonprofit Terms; Industry Terms: Not Available to Industry
Depositor comments: Test each preparation of the plasmid by transforming it into non-resistant cells (ex. DH5a) to ensure negative selection by ccdB kills all the transformed cells as expected.
How to cite: pCoofy8 was a gift from Sabine Suppmann (Addgene plasmid # 43984 ; http://n2t.net/addgene:43984 ; RRID:Addgene_43984)
