>Addgene plasmid #43984 | pCoofy8 | addgene partial sequence | sequence record 62750 | pBRrevBam 5'-GGTGATGTCGGCGATATAGG-3'
GCCGGCCACGATGCGTCCGGCGTAGAGGATCGAGATCTCGATCCCGCGAAATTAATACGACTCACTATAG
GGGAATTGTGAGCGGATAACAATTCCCCTCTAGATTAGAAGGAGATATACCATGGGGAGCGCTATGGCAG
AAATCGGTACTGGCTTTCCATTCGACCCCCATTATGTGGAAGTCCTGGGCGAGCGCATGCACTACGTCGA
TGTTGGTCCGCGCGATGGCACCCCTGTGCTGTTCCTGCACGGTAACCCGACCTCCTCCTACGTGTGGCGC
AACATCATCCCGCATGTTGCACCGACCCATCGCTGCATTGCTCCAGACCTGATCGGTATGGGCAAATCCG
ACAAACCAGACCTGGGTTATTTCTTCGACGACCACGTCCGCTTCATGGATGCCTTCATCGAAGCCCTGGG
TCTGGAAGAGGTCGTCCTGGTCATTCACGACTGGGGCTCCGCTCTGGGTTTCCACTGGGCCAAGCGCAAT
CCAGAGCGCGTCAAAGGTATTGCATTTATGGAGTTCATCCGCCCTATCCCGACCTGGGACGAATGGCCAG
AATTTGCCCGCGAGACCTTCCAGGCCTTCCGCACCACCGACGTCGGCCGCAAGCTGATCATCGATCAGAA
CGTTTTTATCGAGGGTACGCTGCCGATGGGTGTCGTCCGCCCGCTGACTGAAGTCGAGATGGACCATTAC
CGCGAGCCGTTCCTGAATCCTGTTGACCGCGAGCCACTGTGGCGCTTCCCAAACGAGCTGCCAATCGCCG
GTGAGCCAGCGAACATCGTCGCGCTGGTCGAAGAATACATGGACTGGCTGCACCAGTCCCCTGTCCCGAA
